>Addgene plasmid #134757 | pG3K-U6EC1 | depositor full sequence | sequence record 259014 | pG3K-U6EC1 sequence 13468 bps
GTTTACCCGCCAATATATCCTGTCAAACACTGATAGTTTAAACTGAAGGCGGGAAACGACAATCTGATCC
AAGCTCAAGCTGCTCTAGCATTCGCCATTCAGGCTGCGCAACTGTTGGGAAGGGCGATCGGTGCGGGCCT
CTTCGCTATTACGCCAGCTGGCGAAAGGGGGATGTGCTGCAAGGCGATTAAGTTGGGTAACGCCAGGGTT
TTCCCAGTCACGACGTTGTAAAACGACGGCCAGTGCCAAGCTTCGACTTGCCTTCCGCACAATACATCAT
TTCTTCTTAGCTTTTTTTCTTCTTCTTCGTTCATACAGTTTTTTTTTGTTTATCAGCTTACATTTTCTTG
AACCGTAGCTTTCGTTTTCTTCTTTTTAACTTTCCATTCGGAGTTTTTGTATCTTGTTTCATAGTTTGTC
CCAGGATTAGAATGATTAGGCATCGAACCTTCAAGAATTTGATTGAATAAAACATCTTCATTCTTAAGAT
ATGAAGATAATCTTCAAAAGGCCCCTGGGAATCTGAAAGAAGAGAAGCAGGCCCATTTATATGGGAAAGA
ACAATAGTATTTCTTATATAGGCCCATTTAAGTTGAAAACAATCTTCAAAAGTCCCACATCGCTTAGATA
AGAAAACGAAGCTGAGTTTATATACAGCTAGAGTCGAAGTAGTGATTGTGAGACCTTCGGGGAAATGTGC
GCGGAACCCCTATTTGTTTATTTTTCTAAATACATTCAAATATGTATCCGCTCATGGGACAATAACCCTG
ATAAATGCTTCAATAATATTGAAAAAGGAAGAGTATGAGTATTCAACATTTCCGTGTCGCCCTTATTCCC
TTTTTTGCGGCATTTTGCCTTCCTGTTTTTGCTCACCCAGAAACGCTGGTGAAAGTAAAAGATGCTGAAG
ATCAGTTGGGTGCACGAGTGGGTTACATCGAACTGGATCTCAACAGCGGTAAGATCCTTGAGAGTTTTCG
CCCCGAAGAACGTTTTCCAATGATGAGCACTTTTAAAGTTCTGCTATGTGGCGCGGTATTATCCCGTATT
GACGCCGGGCAAGAGCAACTCGGTCGCCGCATACACTATTCTCAGAATGACTTGGTTGAGTACTCACCAG
TCACAGAAAAGCATCTTACGGATGGCATGACAGTAAGAGAATTATGCAGTGCTGCCATAACCATGAGTGA
TAACACTGCGGCCAACTTACTTCTGACAACGATCGGAGGACCGAAGGAGCTAACCGCTTTTTTGCACAAC
ATGGGGGATCATGTAACTCGCCTTGATCGTTGGGAACCGGAGCTGAATGAAGCCATACCAAACGACGAGC
GTGACACCACGATGCCTGTAGCAATGGCAACAACGTTGCGCAAACTATTAACTGGCGAACTACTTACTCT
AGCTTCCCGGCAACAATTAATAGACTGGATGGAGGCGGATAAAGTTGCAGGACCACTTCTGCGCTCGGCC
CTTCCGGCTGGCTGGTTTATTGCTGATAAATCTGGAGCCGGTGAGCGTGGCTCTCGCGGTATCATTGCAG
CACTGGGGCCAGATGGTAAGCCCTCCCGTATCGTAGTTATCTACACCACGGGGAGTCAGGCAACTATGGA
TGAACGAAATAGACAGATCGCTGAGATAGGTGCCTCACTGATTAAGCATTGGTAACTGTCAGACCAAGTT
TACTCATATATACTTTAGATTGATTTAAAACTTCATTTTTAATTTAAAAGGATCTAGGTGAAGATCCTTT
TTGATAATCCCATGACCAAAATCCCTTAACGTGAGTTTTCGTTCCACTGAGCGTCAGGTCTCAGTTTTAG
AGCTAGAAATAGCAAGTTAAAATAAGGCTAGTCCGTTATCAACTTGAAAAAGTGGCACCGAGTCGGTGCT
TTTTTTTGGATAGAATTTCCCAGCTTTTTTGCGTGTTTCAGCTCTCATGATCCTTACTAGTGAATAAAAG
CATTTGCGTTTGGTTTATCATTGCGTTTATACAAGGACAGAGATCCACTGAGCTGGAATAGCTTAAAACC
ATTATCAGAACAAAATAAACCATTTTTTGTTAAGAATCAGAGCATAGTAAACAACAGAAACAACCTAAGA
GAGGTAACTTGTCCAAGAAGATAGCTAATTATATCTATTTTATAAAAGTTATCATAGTTTGTAAGTCACA
AAAGATGCAAATAACAGAGAAACTAGGAGACTTGAGAATATACATTCTTGTATATTTGTATTCGAGATTG
TGAAAATTTGACCATAAGTTTAAATTCTTAAAAAGATATATCTGATCTAGGTGATGGTTATAGACTGTAA
TTTTACCACATGTTTAATGATGGATAGTGACACACATGACACATCGACAACACTATAGCATCTTATTTAG
ATTACAACATGAAATTTTTCTGTAATACATGTCTTTGTACATAATTTAAAAGTAATTCCTAAGAAATATA
TTTATACAAGGAGTTTAAAGAAAACATAGCATAAAGTTCAATGAGTAGTAAAAACCATATACAGTATATA
GCATAAAGTTCAATGAGTTTATTACAAAAGCATTGGTTCACTTTCTGTAACACGACGTTAAACCTTCGTC
TCCAATAGGAGCGCTACTGATTCAACATGCCAATATATACTAAATACGTTTCTACAGTCAAATGCTTTAA
CGTTTCATGATTAAGTGACTATTTACCGTCAATCCTTTCCCATTCCTCCCACTAATCCAACTTTTTAATT
ACTCTTAAATCACCACTAAGCTAGTAACGCCTATCATGAATTAGCTCTACTAAATCTAGCAACCTTTCAA
ATTTGCAGTATTGCAGGTGTCTCTGTGTCTTTAAAATAGTTGCCTTATGATTTCTTCGGTTTCAAGATGA
TCAAATAGTTATAGATTTCATGCTCACACATGCTCATTAGATGTGTACATACTTTACTTACCCAAATCTA
TTTTCTCGCAAAGATTTTGATGGTAAAGCTGATTTGGTTCTATTGAACTAAATCAAACGAGTTTCAGACT
GAGTGATTCTAATCCGGCCCATTAGCCCCTAAACAGACCCACTAATTACGCAGCTTTTAATAGAGTAATT
ACACCTAGTTTACCCACTAAACCACTAAGCACTAATTATCTCACAATCTAATGAGCTTCCCTCGTAATTA
CTTGGGCTTTCACTCTACCATTTATTTGTAACAGTCAAGTCTCTACTGTCTCTATATAAACTCTCTAAAG
TTAACACACAATTCTCATCACAAACAAATCAACCAAAGCAACTTCTACTCTTTCTTCTTTCGACCTTATC
AATCTGTTGAGAAATCTAGATGGATTACAAGGACCACGACGGGGATTACAAGGACCACGACATTGATTAC
AAGGATGATGATGACAAGATGGCTCCGAAGAAGAAGAGGAAGGTTGGCATCCACGGGGTGCCAGCTGCTG
ACAAGAAGTACTCGATCGGCCTCGATATTGGGACTAACTCTGTTGGCTGGGCCGTGATCACCGACGAGTA
CAAGGTGCCCTCAAAGAAGTTCAAGGTCCTGGGCAACACCGATCGGCATTCCATCAAGAAGAATCTCATT
GGCGCTCTCCTGTTCGACAGCGGCGAGACGGCTGAGGCTACGCGGCTCAAGCGCACCGCCCGCAGGCGGT
ACACGCGCAGGAAGAATCGCATCTGCTACCTGCAGGAGATTTTCTCCAACGAGATGGCGAAGGTTGACGA
TTCTTTCTTCCACAGGCTGGAGGAGTCATTCCTCGTGGAGGAGGATAAGAAGCACGAGCGGCATCCAATC
TTCGGCAACATTGTCGACGAGGTTGCCTACCACGAGAAGTACCCTACGATCTACCATCTGCGGAAGAAGC
TCGTGGACTCCACAGATAAGGCGGACCTCCGCCTGATCTACCTCGCTCTGGCCCACATGATTAAGTTCAG
GGGCCATTTCCTGATCGAGGGGGATCTCAACCCGGACAATAGCGATGTTGACAAGCTGTTCATCCAGCTC
GTGCAGACGTACAACCAGCTCTTCGAGGAGAACCCCATTAATGCGTCAGGCGTCGACGCGAAGGCTATCC
TGTCCGCTAGGCTCTCGAAGTCTCGGCGCCTCGAGAACCTGATCGCCCAGCTGCCGGGCGAGAAGAAGAA
CGGCCTGTTCGGGAATCTCATTGCGCTCAGCCTGGGGCTCACGCCCAACTTCAAGTCGAATTTCGATCTC
GCTGAGGACGCCAAGCTGCAGCTCTCCAAGGACACATACGACGATGACCTGGATAACCTCCTGGCCCAGA
TCGGCGATCAGTACGCGGACCTGTTCCTCGCTGCCAAGAATCTGTCGGACGCCATCCTCCTGTCTGATAT
TCTCAGGGTGAACACCGAGATTACGAAGGCTCCGCTCTCAGCCTCCATGATCAAGCGCTACGACGAGCAC
CATCAGGATCTGACCCTCCTGAAGGCGCTGGTCAGGCAGCAGCTCCCCGAGAAGTACAAGGAGATCTTCT
TCGATCAGTCGAAGAACGGCTACGCTGGGTACATTGACGGCGGGGCCTCTCAGGAGGAGTTCTACAAGTT
CATCAAGCCGATTCTGGAGAAGATGGACGGCACGGAGGAGCTGCTGGTGAAGCTCAATCGCGAGGACCTC
CTGAGGAAGCAGCGGACATTCGATAACGGCAGCATCCCACACCAGATTCATCTCGGGGAGCTGCACGCTA
TCCTGAGGAGGCAGGAGGACTTCTACCCTTTCCTCAAGGATAACCGCGAGAAGATCGAGAAGATTCTGAC
TTTCAGGATCCCGTACTACGTCGGCCCACTCGCTAGGGGCAACTCCCGCTTCGCTTGGATGACCCGCAAG
TCAGAGGAGACGATCACGCCGTGGAACTTCGAGGAGGTGGTCGACAAGGGCGCTAGCGCTCAGTCGTTCA
TCGAGAGGATGACGAATTTCGACAAGAACCTGCCAAATGAGAAGGTGCTCCCTAAGCACTCGCTCCTGTA
CGAGTACTTCACAGTCTACAACGAGCTGACTAAGGTGAAGTATGTGACCGAGGGCATGAGGAAGCCGGCT
TTCCTGTCTGGGGAGCAGAAGAAGGCCATCGTGGACCTCCTGTTCAAGACCAACCGGAAGGTCACGGTTA
AGCAGCTCAAGGAGGACTACTTCAAGAAGATTGAGTGCTTCGATTCGGTCGAGATCTCTGGCGTTGAGGA
CCGCTTCAACGCCTCCCTGGGGACCTACCACGATCTCCTGAAGATCATTAAGGATAAGGACTTCCTGGAC
AACGAGGAGAATGAGGATATCCTCGAGGACATTGTGCTGACACTCACTCTGTTCGAGGACCGGGAGATGA
TCGAGGAGCGCCTGAAGACTTACGCCCATCTCTTCGATGACAAGGTCATGAAGCAGCTCAAGAGGAGGAG
GTACACCGGCTGGGGGAGGCTGAGCAGGAAGCTCATCAACGGCATTCGGGACAAGCAGTCCGGGAAGACG
ATCCTCGACTTCCTGAAGAGCGATGGCTTCGCGAACCGCAATTTCATGCAGCTGATTCACGATGACAGCC
TCACATTCAAGGAGGATATCCAGAAGGCTCAGGTGAGCGGCCAGGGGGACTCGCTGCACGAGCATATCGC
GAACCTCGCTGGCTCGCCAGCTATCAAGAAGGGGATTCTGCAGACCGTGAAGGTTGTGGACGAGCTGGTG
AAGGTCATGGGCAGGCACAAGCCTGAGAACATCGTCATTGAGATGGCCCGGGAGAATCAGACCACGCAGA
AGGGCCAGAAGAACTCACGCGAGAGGATGAAGAGGATCGAGGAGGGCATTAAGGAGCTGGGGTCCCAGAT
CCTCAAGGAGCACCCGGTGGAGAACACGCAGCTGCAGAATGAGAAGCTCTACCTGTACTACCTCCAGAAT
GGCCGCGATATGTATGTGGACCAGGAGCTGGATATTAACAGGCTCAGCGATTACGACGTCGATCATATCG
TTCCACAGTCATTCCTGAAGGATGACTCCATTGACAACAAGGTCCTCACCAGGTCGGACAAGAACCGGGG
CAAGTCTGATAATGTTCCTTCAGAGGAGGTCGTTAAGAAGATGAAGAACTACTGGCGCCAGCTCCTGAAT
GCCAAGCTGATCACGCAGCGGAAGTTCGATAACCTCACAAAGGCTGAGAGGGGCGGGCTCTCTGAGCTGG
ACAAGGCGGGCTTCATCAAGAGGCAGCTGGTCGAGACACGGCAGATCACTAAGCACGTTGCGCAGATTCT
CGACTCACGGATGAACACTAAGTACGATGAGAATGACAAGCTGATCCGCGAGGTGAAGGTCATCACCCTG
AAGTCAAAGCTCGTCTCCGACTTCAGGAAGGATTTCCAGTTCTACAAGGTTCGGGAGATCAACAATTACC
ACCATGCCCATGACGCGTACCTGAACGCGGTGGTCGGCACAGCTCTGATCAAGAAGTACCCAAAGCTCGA
GAGCGAGTTCGTGTACGGGGACTACAAGGTTTACGATGTGAGGAAGATGATCGCCAAGTCGGAGCAGGAG
ATTGGCAAGGCTACCGCCAAGTACTTCTTCTACTCTAACATTATGAATTTCTTCAAGACAGAGATCACTC
TGGCCAATGGCGAGATCCGGAAGCGCCCCCTCATCGAGACGAACGGCGAGACGGGGGAGATCGTGTGGGA
CAAGGGCAGGGATTTCGCGACCGTCAGGAAGGTTCTCTCCATGCCACAAGTGAATATCGTCAAGAAGACA
GAGGTCCAGACTGGCGGGTTCTCTAAGGAGTCAATTCTGCCTAAGCGGAACAGCGACAAGCTCATCGCCC
GCAAGAAGGACTGGGATCCGAAGAAGTACGGCGGGTTCGACAGCCCCACTGTGGCCTACTCGGTCCTGGT
TGTGGCGAAGGTTGAGAAGGGCAAGTCCAAGAAGCTCAAGAGCGTGAAGGAGCTGCTGGGGATCACGATT
ATGGAGCGCTCCAGCTTCGAGAAGAACCCGATCGATTTCCTGGAGGCGAAGGGCTACAAGGAGGTGAAGA
AGGACCTGATCATTAAGCTCCCCAAGTACTCACTCTTCGAGCTGGAGAACGGCAGGAAGCGGATGCTGGC
TTCCGCTGGCGAGCTGCAGAAGGGGAACGAGCTGGCTCTGCCGTCCAAGTATGTGAACTTCCTCTACCTG
GCCTCCCACTACGAGAAGCTCAAGGGCAGCCCCGAGGACAACGAGCAGAAGCAGCTGTTCGTCGAGCAGC
ACAAGCATTACCTCGACGAGATCATTGAGCAGATTTCCGAGTTCTCCAAGCGCGTGATCCTGGCCGACGC
GAATCTGGATAAGGTCCTCTCCGCGTACAACAAGCACCGCGACAAGCCAATCAGGGAGCAGGCTGAGAAT
ATCATTCATCTCTTCACCCTGACGAACCTCGGCGCCCCTGCTGCTTTCAAGTACTTCGACACAACTATCG
ATCGCAAGAGGTACACAAGCACTAAGGAGGTCCTGGACGCGACCCTCATCCACCAGTCGATTACCGGCCT
CTACGAGACGCGCATCGACCTGTCTCAGCTCGGGGGCGACAAGCGGCCAGCGGCGACGAAGAAGGCGGGG
CAGGCGAAGAAGAAGAAGTGAGCTCAGAGCTTTCGTTCGTATCATCGGTTTCGACAACGTTCGTCAAGTT
CAATGCATCAGTTTCATTGCGCACACACCAGAATCCTACTGAGTTTGAGTATTATGGCATTGGGAAAACT
GTTTTTCTTGTACCATTTGTTGTGCTTGTAATTTACTGTGTTTTTTATTCGGTTTTCGCTATCGAACTGT
GAAATGGAAATGGATGGAGAAGAGTTAATGAATGATATGGTCCTTTTGTTCATTCTCAAATTAATATTAT
TTGTTTTTTCTCTTATTTGTTGTGTGTTGAATTTGAAATTATAAGAGATATGCAAACATTTTGTTTTGAG
TAAAAATGTGTCAAATCGTGGCCTCTAATGACCGAAGTTAATATGAGGAGTAAAACACTTGTAGTTGTAC
CATTATGCTTATTCACTAGGCAACAAATATATTTTCAGACCTAGAAAAGCTGCAAATGTTACTGAATACA
AGTATGTCCTCTTGTGTTTTAGACATTTATGAACTTTCCTTTATGTAATTTTCCAGAATCCTTGTCAGAT
TCTAATCATTGCTTTATAATTATAGTTATACTCATGGATTTGTAGTTGAGTATGAAAATATTTTTTAATG
CATTTTATGACTTGCCAATTGATTGACAACGAATTCGTAATCATGTCATAGCTGTTTCCTGTGTGAAATT
GTTATCCGCTCACAATTCCACACAACATACGAGCCGGAAGCATAAAGTGTAAAGCCTGGGGTGCCTAATG
AGTGAGCTAACTCACATTAATTGCGTTGCGCTCACTGCCCGCTTTCCAGTCGGGAAACCTGTCGTGCCAG
CTGCATTAATGAATCGGCCAACGCGCGGGGAGAGGCGGTTTGCGTATTGGCTAGAGCAGCTTGCCAACAT
GGTGGAGCACGACACTCTCGTCTACTCCAAGAATATCAAAGATACAGTCTCAGAAGACCAAAGGGCTATT
GAGACTTTTCAACAAAGGGTAATATCGGGAAACCTCCTCGGATTCCATTGCCCAGCTATCTGTCACTTCA
TCAAAAGGACAGTAGAAAAGGAAGGTGGCACCTACAAATGCCATCATTGCGATAAAGGAAAGGCTATCGT
TCAAGATGCCTCTGCCGACAGTGGTCCCAAAGATGGACCCCCACCCACGAGGAGCATCGTGGAAAAAGAA
GACGTTCCAACCACGTCTTCAAAGCAAGTGGATTGATGTGAACATGGTGGAGCACGACACTCTCGTCTAC
TCCAAGAATATCAAAGATACAGTCTCAGAAGACCAAAGGGCTATTGAGACTTTTCAACAAAGGGTAATAT
CGGGAAACCTCCTCGGATTCCATTGCCCAGCTATCTGTCACTTCATCAAAAGGACAGTAGAAAAGGAAGG
TGGCACCTACAAATGCCATCATTGCGATAAAGGAAAGGCTATCGTTCAAGATGCCTCTGCCGACAGTGGT
CCCAAAGATGGACCCCCACCCACGAGGAGCATCGTGGAAAAAGAAGACGTTCCAACCACGTCTTCAAAGC
AAGTGGATTGATGTGATATCTCCACTGACGTAAGGGATGACGCACAATCCCACTATCCTTCGCAAGACCC
TTCCTCTATATAAGGAAGTTCATTTCATTTGGAGAGGACACGCTGAAATCACCAGTCTCTCTCTACAAAT
CTATCTCTCTCGAGCTTTCGCAGATCTGTCGATCGACCATGGGGATTGAACAAGATGGATTGCACGCAGG
TTCTCCGGCCGCTTGGGTGGAGAGGCTATTCGGCTATGACTGGGCACAACAGACAATCGGCTGCTCTGAT
GCCGCCGTGTTTCGGCTGTCAGCGCAGGGGCGCCCGGTTCTTTTTGTCAAGACCGACCTGTCCGGTGCCC
TGAATGAACTCCAGGACGAGGCAGCGCGGCTATCGTGGCTGGCCACGACGGGCGTTCCTTGCGCAGCTGT
GCTCGACGTTGTCACTGAAGCGGGAAGGGACTGGCTGCTATTGGGCGAAGTGCCGGGGCAGGATCTCCTG
TCATCTCACCTTGCTCCTGCCGAGAAAGTATCCATCATGGCTGATGCAATGCGGCGGCTGCATACGCTTG
ATCCGGCTACCTGCCCATTCGACCACCAAGCGAAACATCGCATCGAGCGAGCACGTACTCGGATGGAAGC
CGGTCTTGTCGATCAGGATGATCTGGACGAAGAGCATCAGGGGCTCGCGCCAGCCGAACTGTTCGCCAGG
CTCAAGGCGCGCATGCCCGACGGCGAGGATCTCGTCGTGACACATGGCGATGCCTGCTTGCCGAATATCA
TGGTGGAAAATGGCCGCTTTTCTGGATTCATCGACTGTGGCCGGCTGGGTGTGGCGGACCGCTATCAGGA
CATAGCGTTGGCTACCCGTGATATTGCTGAAGAGCTTGGCGGCGAATGGGCTGACCGCTTCCTCGTGCTT
TACGGTATCGCCGCTCCCGATTCGCAGCGCATCGCCTTCTATCGCCTTCTTGACGAGTTCTTCTGAGCGG
GACTCTGGGGTTCGGATCGATCCTCTAGCTAGAGTCGATCGACAAGCTCGAGTTTCTCCATAATAATGTG
TGAGTAGTTCCCAGATAAGGGAATTAGGGTTCCTATAGGGTTTCGCTCATGTGTTGAGCATATAAGAAAC
CCTTAGTATGTATTTGTATTTGTAAAATACTTCTATCAATAAAATTTCTAATTCCTAAAACCAAAATCCA
GTACTAAAATCCAGATCCCCCGAATTAATTCGGCGTTAATTCAGTACATTAAAAACGTCCGCAATGTGTT
ATTAAGTTGTCTAAGCGTCAATTTGTTTACACCACAATATATCCTGCCACCAGCCAGCCAACAGCTCCCC
GACCGGCAGCTCGGCACAAAATCACCACTCGATACAGGCAGCCCATCAGTCCGGGACGGCGTCAGCGGGA
GAGCCGTTGTAAGGCGGCAGACTTTGCTCATGTTACCGATGCTATTCGGAAGAACGGCAACTAAGCTGCC
GGGTTTGAAACACGGATGATCTCGCGGAGGGTAGCATGTTGATTGTAACGATGACAGAGCGTTGCTGCCT
GTGATCACCGCGGCTGGCAAACAGCTATTATGGGTATTATGGGTCTAGTCTCTGGCCCGTGTCTCAAAAT
CTCTGATGTTACATTGCACAAGATAAAAATATATCATCATGAACAATAAAACTGTCTGCTTACATAAACA
GTAATACAAGGGGTGTTATGAGCCATATTCAACGGGAAACGTCGAGGCCGCGATTAAATTCCAACATGGA
TGCTGATTTATATGGGTATAAATGGGCTCGCGATAATGTCGGGCAATCAGGTGCGACAATCTATCGCTTG
TATGGGAAGCCCGATGCGCCAGAGTTGTTTCTGAAACATGGCAAAGGTAGCGTTGCCAATGATGTTACAG
ATGAGATGGTCAGACTAAACTGGCTGACGGAATTTATGCCTCTTCCGACCATCAAGCATTTTATCCGTAC
TCCTGATGATGCATGGTTACTCACCACTGCGATCCCCGGAAAAACAGCATTCCAGGTATTAGAAGAATAT
CCTGATTCAGGTGAAAATATTGTTGATGCGCTGGCAGTGTCCCTGCGCCGGTTGCATTCGATTCCTGTTT
GTAATTGTCCTTTTAACAGCGATCGCGTATTTCGTCTCGCTCAGGCGCAATCACGAATGAATAACGGTTT
GGTTGATGCGAGTGATTTTGATGACGAGCGTAATGGCTGGCCTGTTGAACAAGTCTGGAAAGAAATGCAT
AAACTTTTGCCATTCTCACCGGATTCAGTCGTCACTCATGGTGATTTCTCACTTGATAACCTTATTTTTG
ACGAGGGGAAATTAATAGGTTGTATTGATGTTGGACGAGTCGGAATCGCAGACCGATACCAGGATCTTGC
CATCCTATGGAACTGCCTCGGTGAGTTTTCTCCTTCATTACAGAAACGGCTTTTTCAAAAATATGGTATT
GATAATCCTGATATGAATAAATTGCAGTTTCATTTGATGCTCGATGAGTTTTTCTAATCAGAATTGGTTA
ATTGGTTGTAACATTATTCAGATTGGCGTCTAACTACTAAGCGAGAGTAGGGAACTGCCAGGCATCAAAT
AAAACGAAAGGCTCAGTCGGAAGACTGGGCCTTTCGTTTTATCTGTTGTTTGTCGGTGAACGCTCTCCTG
AGTAGGACAAATCCGCCGGGAGCGGATTTGAACGTTGTGAAGCAACGGCCCGGAGGGTGGCGGGCAGGAC
GCCCGCCATAAACTGCCAGGCATCAAACTAAGCAGAAGGCCATCCTGACGGATGGCCTTTTTGCGTTTCT
ACAAACTCTTCCTGTTAGGGCCCCGTTCCACTGAGCGTCAGACCCCGTAGAAAAGATCAAAGGATCTTCT
TGAGATCCTTTTTTTCTGCGCGTAATCTGCTGCTTGCAAACAAAAAAACCACCGCTACCAGCGGTGGTTT
GTTTGCCGGATCAAGAGCTACCAACTCTTTTTCCGAAGGTAACTGGCTTCAGCAGAGCGCAGATACCAAA
TACTGTTCTTCTAGTGTAGCCGTAGTTAGGCCACCACTTCAAGAACTCTGTAGCACCGCCTACATACCTC
GCTCTGCTAATCCTGTTACCAGTGGCTGCTGCCAGTGGCGATAAGTCGTGTCTTACCGGGTTGGACTCAA
GACGATAGTTACCGGATAAGGCGCAGCGGTCGGGCTGAACGGGGGGTTCGTGCACACAGCCCAGCTTGGA
GCGAACGACCTACACCGAACTGAGATACCTACAGCGTGAGCTATGAGAAAGCGCCACGCTTCCCGAAGGG
AGAAAGGCGGACAGGTATCCGGTAAGCGGCAGGGTCGGAACAGGAGAGCGCACGAGGGAGCTTCCAGGGG
GAAACGCCTGGTATCTTTATAGTCCTGTCGGGTTTCGCCACCTCTGACTTGAGCGTCGATTTTTGTGATG
CTCGTCAGGGGGGCGGAGCCTATGGAAAAACGCCAGCAACGCGGCCTTTTTACGGTTCCTGGCCTTTTGC
TGGCCTTTTGCTCACATGTTCTTTCCTGCGTTATCCCCTGATTCTGTGGATAACCGTATTACCGCTAGAT
AGCTGGTTGCCCTCGCCGCTGGGCTGGCGGCCGTCTATGGCCCTGCAAACGCGCCAGAAACGCCGTCGAA
GCCGTGTGCGAGACACCCCGGCCGCCGGCGTTGTGGATACCTCGCGGAAAACTTGGCCCTCACTGACAGA
TGAGGGGCGGACGTTGACACTTGAGGGGCCGACTCACCCGGCGCGGCGTTGACAGATGAGGGGCAGGCTC
GATTTCGGCCGGCGACGTGGAGCTGGCCAGCCTCGCAAATCGGCGAAAACGCCTGATTTTACGCGAGTTT
CCCACAGATGATGTGGACAAGCCTGGGGATAAGTGCCCTGCGGTATTGACACTTGAGGGGCGCGACTACT
GACAGATGAGGGGCGCGATCCTTGACACTTGAGGGGCAGAGTGCTGACAGATGAGGGGCGCACCTATTGA
CATTTGAGGGGCTGTCCACAGGCAGAAAATCCAGCATTTGCAAGGGTTTCCGCCCGTTTTTCGGCCACCG
CTAACCTGTCTTTTAACCTGCTTTTAAACCAATATTTATAAACCTTGTTTTTAACCAGGGCTGCGCCCTG
TGCGCGTGACCGCGCACGCCGAAGGGGGGTGCCCCCCCTTCTCGAACCCTCCCGGTCGAGTCATGGTCTA
GCATGGATCTCGGGGACGTCACCCATAATACCCATAATAGCTGTTTGCCAGTACTTTGATCCCGAGGGGA
ACCCTGTGGTTGGCATGCACATACAAATGGACGAACGGATAAACCTTTTCACGCCCTTTTAAATATCCGT
TATTCTAATAAACGCTCTTTTCTCTTAG
Features (pLannotate 1.2.2; 21 found; start..end, strand, type, name):
      1..25      -  misc_feature   RB T-DNA repeat: right border repeat from nopaline C58 T-DNA
     91..245     -  CDS            lacZα (fragment): LacZα fragment of β-galactosidase; lacZ fragment
    700..804     +  promoter       AmpR promoter: bla
    805..1665    +  CDS            AmpR: β-lactamase; bla; confers resistance to ampicillin, carbenicillin, and related antibiotics
   1814..1889    +  misc_RNA       gRNA scaffold: guide RNA scaffold for the Streptococcus pyogenes CRISPR/Cas9 system
   3355..3374    +  CDS            2xFLAG (fragment): two tandem FLAG® epitope tags
   3430..7530    +  CDS            cas9: CAS9_STRP1 - Also known as csn1 From Streptococcus pyogenes serotype M1.
   7588..8220    +  terminator     E9 terminator: terminator and polyadenylation signal from the pea rbcS-E9 gene
   8257..8279    -  protein_bind   lac operator (fragment): The lac repressor binds to the lac operator to inhibit transcription in E. coli. This inhibition can be relieved by adding lactose or isopropyl-β-D-thiogalactopyranoside (IPTG). lac repressor encoded by lacI
   8283..8313    -  promoter       lac promoter: promoter for the E. coli lac operon
   8328..8349    -  protein_bind   CAP binding site: CAP binding activates transcription in the presence of cAMP. E. coli catabolite activator protein
   8362..8450    -  CDS            lacI (fragment): lac repressor; lacI; The lac repressor binds to the lac operator to inhibit transcription in E. coli. This inhibition can be relieved by adding lactose or isopropyl-β-D-thiogalactopyranoside (IPTG).
   8540..9216    +  promoter       CaMV 35S promoter (enhanced): cauliflower mosaic virus 35S promoter with a duplicated enhancer region
   9284..10076   +  CDS            NeoR/KanR (fragment): aminoglycoside phosphotransferase from Tn5; aph(3')-II (or nptII); confers resistance to neomycin, kanamycin, and G418 (Geneticin®)
  10133..10307   +  polyA_signal   CaMV poly(A) signal: cauliflower mosaic virus polyadenylation signal
  10385..10409   -  misc_feature   LB T-DNA repeat: left border repeat from nopaline C58 T-DNA
  10798..11607   +  CDS            KanR: aminoglycoside phosphotransferase; aph(3')-Ia; confers resistance to kanamycin in bacteria or G418 (Geneticin®) in eukaryotes
  11689..11732   -  terminator     rrnB T1 terminator: Escherichia coli rrnB; transcription terminator T1 from the E. coli rrnB gene
  11864..11891   +  terminator     rrnB T2 terminator: transcription terminator T2 from the E. coli rrnB gene
  11970..12558   +  rep_origin     ori: high-copy-number ColE1/pMB1/pBR322/pUC origin of replication
  12673..13283   +  rep_origin     oriV: origin of replication for the bacterial F plasmid
