>Addgene plasmid #134757 | pG3K-U6EC1 | addgene full sequence | sequence record 266445 | Addgene NGS Result
GTAAAACGACGGCCAGTGCCAAGCTTCGACTTGCCTTCCGCACAATACATCATTTCTTCTTAGCTTTTTT
TCTTCTTCTTCGTTCATACAGTTTTTTTTTGTTTATCAGCTTACATTTTCTTGAACCGTAGCTTTCGTTT
TCTTCTTTTTAACTTTCCATTCGGAGTTTTTGTATCTTGTTTCATAGTTTGTCCCAGGATTAGAATGATT
AGGCATCGAACCTTCAAGAATTTGATTGAATAAAACATCTTCATTCTTAAGATATGAAGATAATCTTCAA
AAGGCCCCTGGGAATCTGAAAGAAGAGAAGCAGGCCCATTTATATGGGAAAGAACAATAGTATTTCTTAT
ATAGGCCCATTTAAGTTGAAAACAATCTTCAAAAGTCCCACATCGCTTAGATAAGAAAACGAAGCTGAGT
TTATATACAGCTAGAGTCGAAGTAGTGATTGTGAGACCTTCGGGGAAATGTGCGCGGAACCCCTATTTGT
TTATTTTTCTAAATACATTCAAATATGTATCCGCTCATGGGACAATAACCCTGATAAATGCTTCAATAAT
ATTGAAAAAGGAAGAGTATGAGTATTCAACATTTCCGTGTCGCCCTTATTCCCTTTTTTGCGGCATTTTG
CCTTCCTGTTTTTGCTCACCCAGAAACGCTGGTGAAAGTAAAAGATGCTGAAGATCAGTTGGGTGCACGA
GTGGGTTACATCGAACTGGATCTCAACAGCGGTAAGATCCTTGAGAGTTTTCGCCCCGAAGAACGTTTTC
CAATGATGAGCACTTTTAAAGTTCTGCTATGTGGCGCGGTATTATCCCGTATTGACGCCGGGCAAGAGCA
ACTCGGTCGCCGCATACACTATTCTCAGAATGACTTGGTTGAGTACTCACCAGTCACAGAAAAGCATCTT
ACGGATGGCATGACAGTAAGAGAATTATGCAGTGCTGCCATAACCATGAGTGATAACACTGCGGCCAACT
TACTTCTGACAACGATCGGAGGACCGAAGGAGCTAACCGCTTTTTTGCACAACATGGGGGATCATGTAAC
TCGCCTTGATCGTTGGGAACCGGAGCTGAATGAAGCCATACCAAACGACGAGCGTGACACCACGATGCCT
GTAGCAATGGCAACAACGTTGCGCAAACTATTAACTGGCGAACTACTTACTCTAGCTTCCCGGCAACAAT
TAATAGACTGGATGGAGGCGGATAAAGTTGCAGGACCACTTCTGCGCTCGGCCCTTCCGGCTGGCTGGTT
TATTGCTGATAAATCTGGAGCCGGTGAGCGTGGCTCTCGCGGTATCATTGCAGCACTGGGGCCAGATGGT
AAGCCCTCCCGTATCGTAGTTATCTACACCACGGGGAGTCAGGCAACTATGGATGAACGAAATAGACAGA
TCGCTGAGATAGGTGCCTCACTGATTAAGCATTGGTAACTGTCAGACCAAGTTTACTCATATATACTTTA
GATTGATTTAAAACTTCATTTTTAATTTAAAAGGATCTAGGTGAAGATCCTTTTTGATAATCCCATGACC
AAAATCCCTTAACGTGAGTTTTCGTTCCACTGAGCGTCAGGTCTCAGTTTTAGAGCTAGAAATAGCAAGT
TAAAATAAGGCTAGTCCGTTATCAACTTGAAAAAGTGGCACCGAGTCGGTGCTTTTTTTTGGATAGAATT
TCCCAGCTTTTTTGCGTGTTTCAGCTCTCATGATCCTTACTAGTGAATAAAAGCATTTGCGTTTGGTTTA
TCATTGCGTTTATACAAGGACAGAGATCCACTGAGCTGGAATAGCTTAAAACCATTATCAGAACAAAATA
AACCATTTTTTGTTAAGAATCAGAGCATAGTAAACAACAGAAACAACCTAAGAGAGGTAACTTGTCCAAG
AAGATAGCTAATTATATCTATTTTATAAAAGTTATCATAGTTTGTAAGTCACAAAAGATGCAAATAACAG
AGAAACTAGGAGACTTGAGAATATACATTCTTGTATATTTGTATTCGAGATTGTGAAAATTTGACCATAA
GTTTAAATTCTTAAAAAGATATATCTGATCTAGGTGATGGTTATAGACTGTAATTTTACCACATGTTTAA
TGATGGATAGTGACACACATGACACATCGACAACACTATAGCATCTTATTTAGATTACAACATGAAATTT
TTCTGTAATACATGTCTTTGTACATAATTTAAAAGTAATTCCTAAGAAATATATTTATACAAGGAGTTTA
AAGAAAACATAGCATAAAGTTCAATGAGTAGTAAAAACCATATACAGTATATAGCATAAAGTTCAATGAG
TTTATTACAAAAGCATTGGTTCACTTTCTGTAACACGACGTTAAACCTTCGTCTCCAATAGGAGCGCTAC
TGATTCAACATGCCAATATATACTAAATACGTTTCTACAGTCAAATGCTTTAACGTTTCATGATTAAGTG
ACTATTTACCGTCAATCCTTTCCCATTCCTCCCACTAATCCAACTTTTTAATTACTCTTAAATCACCACT
AAGCTAGTAACGCCTATCATGAATTAGCTCTACTAAATCTAGCAACCTTTCAAATTTGCAGTATTGCAGG
TGTCTCTGTGTCTTTAAAATAGTTGCCTTATGATTTCTTCGGTTTCAAGATGATCAAATAGTTATAGATT
TCATGCTCACACATGCTCATTAGATGTGTACATACTTTACTTACCCAAATCTATTTTCTCGCAAAGATTT
TGATGGTAAAGCTGATTTGGTTCTATTGAACTAAATCAAACGAGTTTCAGACTGAGTGATTCTAATCCGG
CCCATTAGCCCCTAAACAGACCCACTAATTACGCAGCTTTTAATAGAGTAATTACACCTAGTTTACCCAC
TAAACCACTAAGCACTAATTATCTCACAATCTAATGAGCTTCCCTCGTAATTACTTGGGCTTTCACTCTA
CCATTTATTTGTAACAGTCAAGTCTCTACTGTCTCTATATAAACTCTCTAAAGTTAACACACAATTCTCA
TCACAAACAAATCAACCAAAGCAACTTCTACTCTTTCTTCTTTCGACCTTATCAATCTGTTGAGAAATCT
AGATGGATTACAAGGACCACGACGGGGATTACAAGGACCACGACATTGATTACAAGGATGATGATGACAA
GATGGCTCCGAAGAAGAAGAGGAAGGTTGGCATCCACGGGGTGCCAGCTGCTGACAAGAAGTACTCGATC
GGCCTCGATATTGGGACTAACTCTGTTGGCTGGGCCGTGATCACCGACGAGTACAAGGTGCCCTCAAAGA
AGTTCAAGGTCCTGGGCAACACCGATCGGCATTCCATCAAGAAGAATCTCATTGGCGCTCTCCTGTTCGA
CAGCGGCGAGACGGCTGAGGCTACGCGGCTCAAGCGCACCGCCCGCAGGCGGTACACGCGCAGGAAGAAT
CGCATCTGCTACCTGCAGGAGATTTTCTCCAACGAGATGGCGAAGGTTGACGATTCTTTCTTCCACAGGC
TGGAGGAGTCATTCCTCGTGGAGGAGGATAAGAAGCACGAGCGGCATCCAATCTTCGGCAACATTGTCGA
CGAGGTTGCCTACCACGAGAAGTACCCTACGATCTACCATCTGCGGAAGAAGCTCGTGGACTCCACAGAT
AAGGCGGACCTCCGCCTGATCTACCTCGCTCTGGCCCACATGATTAAGTTCAGGGGCCATTTCCTGATCG
AGGGGGATCTCAACCCGGACAATAGCGATGTTGACAAGCTGTTCATCCAGCTCGTGCAGACGTACAACCA
GCTCTTCGAGGAGAACCCCATTAATGCGTCAGGCGTCGACGCGAAGGCTATCCTGTCCGCTAGGCTCTCG
AAGTCTCGGCGCCTCGAGAACCTGATCGCCCAGCTGCCGGGCGAGAAGAAGAACGGCCTGTTCGGGAATC
TCATTGCGCTCAGCCTGGGGCTCACGCCCAACTTCAAGTCGAATTTCGATCTCGCTGAGGACGCCAAGCT
GCAGCTCTCCAAGGACACATACGACGATGACCTGGATAACCTCCTGGCCCAGATCGGCGATCAGTACGCG
GACCTGTTCCTCGCTGCCAAGAATCTGTCGGACGCCATCCTCCTGTCTGATATTCTCAGGGTGAACACCG
AGATTACGAAGGCTCCGCTCTCAGCCTCCATGATCAAGCGCTACGACGAGCACCATCAGGATCTGACCCT
CCTGAAGGCGCTGGTCAGGCAGCAGCTCCCCGAGAAGTACAAGGAGATCTTCTTCGATCAGTCGAAGAAC
GGCTACGCTGGGTACATTGACGGCGGGGCCTCTCAGGAGGAGTTCTACAAGTTCATCAAGCCGATTCTGG
AGAAGATGGACGGCACGGAGGAGCTGCTGGTGAAGCTCAATCGCGAGGACCTCCTGAGGAAGCAGCGGAC
ATTCGATAACGGCAGCATCCCACACCAGATTCATCTCGGGGAGCTGCACGCTATCCTGAGGAGGCAGGAG
GACTTCTACCCTTTCCTCAAGGATAACCGCGAGAAGATCGAGAAGATTCTGACTTTCAGGATCCCGTACT
ACGTCGGCCCACTCGCTAGGGGCAACTCCCGCTTCGCTTGGATGACCCGCAAGTCAGAGGAGACGATCAC
GCCGTGGAACTTCGAGGAGGTGGTCGACAAGGGCGCTAGCGCTCAGTCGTTCATCGAGAGGATGACGAAT
TTCGACAAGAACCTGCCAAATGAGAAGGTGCTCCCTAAGCACTCGCTCCTGTACGAGTACTTCACAGTCT
ACAACGAGCTGACTAAGGTGAAGTATGTGACCGAGGGCATGAGGAAGCCGGCTTTCCTGTCTGGGGAGCA
GAAGAAGGCCATCGTGGACCTCCTGTTCAAGACCAACCGGAAGGTCACGGTTAAGCAGCTCAAGGAGGAC
TACTTCAAGAAGATTGAGTGCTTCGATTCGGTCGAGATCTCTGGCGTTGAGGACCGCTTCAACGCCTCCC
TGGGGACCTACCACGATCTCCTGAAGATCATTAAGGATAAGGACTTCCTGGACAACGAGGAGAATGAGGA
TATCCTCGAGGACATTGTGCTGACACTCACTCTGTTCGAGGACCGGGAGATGATCGAGGAGCGCCTGAAG
ACTTACGCCCATCTCTTCGATGACAAGGTCATGAAGCAGCTCAAGAGGAGGAGGTACACCGGCTGGGGGA
GGCTGAGCAGGAAGCTCATCAACGGCATTCGGGACAAGCAGTCCGGGAAGACGATCCTCGACTTCCTGAA
GAGCGATGGCTTCGCGAACCGCAATTTCATGCAGCTGATTCACGATGACAGCCTCACATTCAAGGAGGAT
ATCCAGAAGGCTCAGGTGAGCGGCCAGGGGGACTCGCTGCACGAGCATATCGCGAACCTCGCTGGCTCGC
CAGCTATCAAGAAGGGGATTCTGCAGACCGTGAAGGTTGTGGACGAGCTGGTGAAGGTCATGGGCAGGCA
CAAGCCTGAGAACATCGTCATTGAGATGGCCCGGGAGAATCAGACCACGCAGAAGGGCCAGAAGAACTCA
CGCGAGAGGATGAAGAGGATCGAGGAGGGCATTAAGGAGCTGGGGTCCCAGATCCTCAAGGAGCACCCGG
TGGAGAACACGCAGCTGCAGAATGAGAAGCTCTACCTGTACTACCTCCAGAATGGCCGCGATATGTATGT
GGACCAGGAGCTGGATATTAACAGGCTCAGCGATTACGACGTCGATCATATCGTTCCACAGTCATTCCTG
AAGGATGACTCCATTGACAACAAGGTCCTCACCAGGTCGGACAAGAACCGGGGCAAGTCTGATAATGTTC
CTTCAGAGGAGGTCGTTAAGAAGATGAAGAACTACTGGCGCCAGCTCCTGAATGCCAAGCTGATCACGCA
GCGGAAGTTCGATAACCTCACAAAGGCTGAGAGGGGCGGGCTCTCTGAGCTGGACAAGGCGGGCTTCATC
AAGAGGCAGCTGGTCGAGACACGGCAGATCACTAAGCACGTTGCGCAGATTCTCGACTCACGGATGAACA
CTAAGTACGATGAGAATGACAAGCTGATCCGCGAGGTGAAGGTCATCACCCTGAAGTCAAAGCTCGTCTC
CGACTTCAGGAAGGATTTCCAGTTCTACAAGGTTCGGGAGATCAACAATTACCACCATGCCCATGACGCG
TACCTGAACGCGGTGGTCGGCACAGCTCTGATCAAGAAGTACCCAAAGCTCGAGAGCGAGTTCGTGTACG
GGGACTACAAGGTTTACGATGTGAGGAAGATGATCGCCAAGTCGGAGCAGGAGATTGGCAAGGCTACCGC
CAAGTACTTCTTCTACTCTAACATTATGAATTTCTTCAAGACAGAGATCACTCTGGCCAATGGCGAGATC
CGGAAGCGCCCCCTCATCGAGACGAACGGCGAGACGGGGGAGATCGTGTGGGACAAGGGCAGGGATTTCG
CGACCGTCAGGAAGGTTCTCTCCATGCCACAAGTGAATATCGTCAAGAAGACAGAGGTCCAGACTGGCGG
GTTCTCTAAGGAGTCAATTCTGCCTAAGCGGAACAGCGACAAGCTCATCGCCCGCAAGAAGGACTGGGAT
CCGAAGAAGTACGGCGGGTTCGACAGCCCCACTGTGGCCTACTCGGTCCTGGTTGTGGCGAAGGTTGAGA
AGGGCAAGTCCAAGAAGCTCAAGAGCGTGAAGGAGCTGCTGGGGATCACGATTATGGAGCGCTCCAGCTT
CGAGAAGAACCCGATCGATTTCCTGGAGGCGAAGGGCTACAAGGAGGTGAAGAAGGACCTGATCATTAAG
CTCCCCAAGTACTCACTCTTCGAGCTGGAGAACGGCAGGAAGCGGATGCTGGCTTCCGCTGGCGAGCTGC
AGAAGGGGAACGAGCTGGCTCTGCCGTCCAAGTATGTGAACTTCCTCTACCTGGCCTCCCACTACGAGAA
GCTCAAGGGCAGCCCCGAGGACAACGAGCAGAAGCAGCTGTTCGTCGAGCAGCACAAGCATTACCTCGAC
GAGATCATTGAGCAGATTTCCGAGTTCTCCAAGCGCGTGATCCTGGCCGACGCGAATCTGGATAAGGTCC
TCTCCGCGTACAACAAGCACCGCGACAAGCCAATCAGGGAGCAGGCTGAGAATATCATTCATCTCTTCAC
CCTGACGAACCTCGGCGCCCCTGCTGCTTTCAAGTACTTCGACACAACTATCGATCGCAAGAGGTACACA
AGCACTAAGGAGGTCCTGGACGCGACCCTCATCCACCAGTCGATTACCGGCCTCTACGAGACGCGCATCG
ACCTGTCTCAGCTCGGGGGCGACAAGCGGCCAGCGGCGACGAAGAAGGCGGGGCAGGCGAAGAAGAAGAA
GTGAGCTCAGAGCTTTCGTTCGTATCATCGGTTTCGACAACGTTCGTCAAGTTCAATGCATCAGTTTCAT
TGCGCACACACCAGAATCCTACTGAGTTTGAGTATTATGGCATTGGGAAAACTGTTTTTCTTGTACCATT
TGTTGTGCTTGTAATTTACTGTGTTTTTTATTCGGTTTTCGCTATCGAACTGTGAAATGGAAATGGATGG
AGAAGAGTTAATGAATGATATGGTCCTTTTGTTCATTCTCAAATTAATATTATTTGTTTTTTCTCTTATT
TGTTGTGTGTTGAATTTGAAATTATAAGAGATATGCAAACATTTTGTTTTGAGTAAAAATGTGTCAAATC
GTGGCCTCTAATGACCGAAGTTAATATGAGGAGTAAAACACTTGTAGTTGTACCATTATGCTTATTCACT
AGGCAACAAATATATTTTCAGACCTAGAAAAGCTGCAAATGTTACTGAATACAAGTATGTCCTCTTGTGT
TTTAGACATTTATGAACTTTCCTTTATGTAATTTTCCAGAATCCTTGTCAGATTCTAATCATTGCTTTAT
AATTATAGTTATACTCATGGATTTGTAGTTGAGTATGAAAATATTTTTTAATGCATTTTATGACTTGCCA
ATTGATTGACAACGAATTCGTAATCATGTCATAGCTGTTTCCTGTGTGAAATTGTTATCCGCTCACAATT
CCACACAACATACGAGCCGGAAGCATAAAGTGTAAAGCCTGGGGTGCCTAATGAGTGAGCTAACTCACAT
TAATTGCGTTGCGCTCACTGCCCGCTTTCCAGTCGGGAAACCTGTCGTGCCAGCTGCATTAATGAATCGG
CCAACGCGCGGGGAGAGGCGGTTTGCGTATTGGCTAGAGCAGCTTGCCAACATGGTGGAGCACGACACTC
TCGTCTACTCCAAGAATATCAAAGATACAGTCTCAGAAGACCAAAGGGCTATTGAGACTTTTCAACAAAG
GGTAATATCGGGAAACCTCCTCGGATTCCATTGCCCAGCTATCTGTCACTTCATCAAAAGGACAGTAGAA
AAGGAAGGTGGCACCTACAAATGCCATCATTGCGATAAAGGAAAGGCTATCGTTCAAGATGCCTCTGCCG
ACAGTGGTCCCAAAGATGGACCCCCACCCACGAGGAGCATCGTGGAAAAAGAAGACGTTCCAACCACGTC
TTCAAAGCAAGTGGATTGATGTGAACATGGTGGAGCACGACACTCTCGTCTACTCCAAGAATATCAAAGA
TACAGTCTCAGAAGACCAAAGGGCTATTGAGACTTTTCAACAAAGGGTAATATCGGGAAACCTCCTCGGA
TTCCATTGCCCAGCTATCTGTCACTTCATCAAAAGGACAGTAGAAAAGGAAGGTGGCACCTACAAATGCC
ATCATTGCGATAAAGGAAAGGCTATCGTTCAAGATGCCTCTGCCGACAGTGGTCCCAAAGATGGACCCCC
ACCCACGAGGAGCATCGTGGAAAAAGAAGACGTTCCAACCACGTCTTCAAAGCAAGTGGATTGATGTGAT
ATCTCCACTGACGTAAGGGATGACGCACAATCCCACTATCCTTCGCAAGACCCTTCCTCTATATAAGGAA
GTTCATTTCATTTGGAGAGGACACGCTGAAATCACCAGTCTCTCTCTACAAATCTATCTCTCTCGAGCTT
TCGCAGATCTGTCGATCGACCATGGGGATTGAACAAGATGGATTGCACGCAGGTTCTCCGGCCGCTTGGG
TGGAGAGGCTATTCGGCTATGACTGGGCACAACAGACAATCGGCTGCTCTGATGCCGCCGTGTTTCGGCT
GTCAGCGCAGGGGCGCCCGGTTCTTTTTGTCAAGACCGACCTGTCCGGTGCCCTGAATGAACTCCAGGAC
GAGGCAGCGCGGCTATCGTGGCTGGCCACGACGGGCGTTCCTTGCGCAGCTGTGCTCGACGTTGTCACTG
AAGCGGGAAGGGACTGGCTGCTATTGGGCGAAGTGCCGGGGCAGGATCTCCTGTCATCTCACCTTGCTCC
TGCCGAGAAAGTATCCATCATGGCTGATGCAATGCGGCGGCTGCATACGCTTGATCCGGCTACCTGCCCA
TTCGACCACCAAGCGAAACATCGCATCGAGCGAGCACGTACTCGGATGGAAGCCGGTCTTGTCGATCAGG
ATGATCTGGACGAAGAGCATCAGGGGCTCGCGCCAGCCGAACTGTTCGCCAGGCTCAAGGCGCGCATGCC
CGACGGCGAGGATCTCGTCGTGACACATGGCGATGCCTGCTTGCCGAATATCATGGTGGAAAATGGCCGC
TTTTCTGGATTCATCGACTGTGGCCGGCTGGGTGTGGCGGACCGCTATCAGGACATAGCGTTGGCTACCC
GTGATATTGCTGAAGAGCTTGGCGGCGAATGGGCTGACCGCTTCCTCGTGCTTTACGGTATCGCCGCTCC
CGATTCGCAGCGCATCGCCTTCTATCGCCTTCTTGACGAGTTCTTCTGAGCGGGACTCTGGGGTTCGGAT
CGATCCTCTAGCTAGAGTCGATCGACAAGCTCGAGTTTCTCCATAATAATGTGTGAGTAGTTCCCAGATA
AGGGAATTAGGGTTCCTATAGGGTTTCGCTCATGTGTTGAGCATATAAGAAACCCTTAGTATGTATTTGT
ATTTGTAAAATACTTCTATCAATAAAATTTCTAATTCCTAAAACCAAAATCCAGTACTAAAATCCAGATC
CCCCGAATTAATTCGGCGTTAATTCAGTACATTAAAAACGTCCGCAATGTGTTATTAAGTTGTCTAAGCG
TCAATTTGTTTACACCACAATATATCCTGCCACCAGCCAGCCAACAGCTCCCCGACCGGCAGCTCGGCAC
AAAATCACCACTCGATACAGGCAGCCCATCAGTCCGGGACGGCGTCAGCGGGAGAGCCGTTGTAAGGCGG
CAGACTTTGCTCATGTTACCGATGCTATTCGGAAGAACGGCAACTAAGCTGCCGGGTTTGAAACACGGAT
GATCTCGCGGAGGGTAGCATGTTGATTGTAACGATGACAGAGCGTTGCTGCCTGTGATCACCGCGGCTGG
CAAACAGCTATTATGGGTATTATGGGTCTAGTCTCTGGCCCGTGTCTCAAAATCTCTGATGTTACATTGC
ACAAGATAAAAATATATCATCATGAACAATAAAACTGTCTGCTTACATAAACAGTAATACAAGGGGTGTT
ATGAGCCATATTCAACGGGAAACGTCGAGGCCGCGATTAAATTCCAACATGGATGCTGATTTATATGGGT
ATAAATGGGCTCGCGATAATGTCGGGCAATCAGGTGCGACAATCTATCGCTTGTATGGGAAGCCCGATGC
GCCAGAGTTGTTTCTGAAACATGGCAAAGGTAGCGTTGCCAATGATGTTACAGATGAGATGGTCAGACTA
AACTGGCTGACGGAATTTATGCCTCTTCCGACCATCAAGCATTTTATCCGTACTCCTGATGATGCATGGT
TACTCACCACTGCGATCCCCGGAAAAACAGCATTCCAGGTATTAGAAGAATATCCTGATTCAGGTGAAAA
TATTGTTGATGCGCTGGCAGTGTCCCTGCGCCGGTTGCATTCGATTCCTGTTTGTAATTGTCCTTTTAAC
AGCGATCGCGTATTTCGTCTCGCTCAGGCGCAATCACGAATGAATAACGGTTTGGTTGATGCGAGTGATT
TTGATGACGAGCGTAATGGCTGGCCTGTTGAACAAGTCTGGAAAGAAATGCATAAACTTTTGCCATTCTC
ACCGGATTCAGTCGTCACTCATGGTGATTTCTCACTTGATAACCTTATTTTTGACGAGGGGAAATTAATA
GGTTGTATTGATGTTGGACGAGTCGGAATCGCAGACCGATACCAGGATCTTGCCATCCTATGGAACTGCC
TCGGTGAGTTTTCTCCTTCATTACAGAAACGGCTTTTTCAAAAATATGGTATTGATAATCCTGATATGAA
TAAATTGCAGTTTCATTTGATGCTCGATGAGTTTTTCTAATCAGAATTGGTTAATTGGTTGTAACATTAT
TCAGATTGGCGTCTAACTACTAAGCGAGAGTAGGGAACTGCCAGGCATCAAATAAAACGAAAGGCTCAGT
CGGAAGACTGGGCCTTTCGTTTTATCTGTTGTTTGTCGGTGAACGCTCTCCTGAGTAGGACAAATCCGCC
GGGAGCGGATTTGAACGTTGTGAAGCAACGGCCCGGAGGGTGGCGGGCAGGACGCCCGCCATAAACTGCC
AGGCATCAAACTAAGCAGAAGGCCATCCTGACGGATGGCCTTTTTGCGTTTCTACAAACTCTTCCTGTTA
GGGCCCCGTTCCACTGAGCGTCAGACCCCGTAGAAAAGATCAAAGGATCTTCTTGAGATCCTTTTTTTCT
GCGCGTAATCTGCTGCTTGCAAACAAAAAAACCACCGCTACCAGCGGTGGTTTGTTTGCCGGATCAAGAG
CTACCAACTCTTTTTCCGAAGGTAACTGGCTTCAGCAGAGCGCAGATACCAAATACTGTTCTTCTAGTGT
AGCCGTAGTTAGGCCACCACTTCAAGAACTCTGTAGCACCGCCTACATACCTCGCTCTGCTAATCCTGTT
ACCAGTGGCTGCTGCCAGTGGCGATAAGTCGTGTCTTACCGGGTTGGACTCAAGACGATAGTTACCGGAT
AAGGCGCAGCGGTCGGGCTGAACGGGGGGTTCGTGCACACAGCCCAGCTTGGAGCGAACGACCTACACCG
AACTGAGATACCTACAGCGTGAGCTATGAGAAAGCGCCACGCTTCCCGAAGGGAGAAAGGCGGACAGGTA
TCCGGTAAGCGGCAGGGTCGGAACAGGAGAGCGCACGAGGGAGCTTCCAGGGGGAAACGCCTGGTATCTT
TATAGTCCTGTCGGGTTTCGCCACCTCTGACTTGAGCGTCGATTTTTGTGATGCTCGTCAGGGGGGCGGA
GCCTATGGAAAAACGCCAGCAACGCGGCCTTTTTACGGTTCCTGGCCTTTTGCTGGCCTTTTGCTCACAT
GTTCTTTCCTGCGTTATCCCCTGATTCTGTGGATAACCGTATTACCGCTAGATAGCTGGTTGCCCTCGCC
GCTGGGCTGGCGGCCGTCTATGGCCCTGCAAACGCGCCAGAAACGCCGTCGAAGCCGTGTGCGAGACACC
CCGGCCGCCGGCGTTGTGGATACCTCGCGGAAAACTTGGCCCTCACTGACAGATGAGGGGCGGACGTTGA
CACTTGAGGGGCCGACTCACCCGGCGCGGCGTTGACAGATGAGGGGCAGGCTCGATTTCGGCCGGCGACG
TGGAGCTGGCCAGCCTCGCAAATCGGCGAAAACGCCTGATTTTACGCGAGTTTCCCACAGATGATGTGGA
CAAGCCTGGGGATAAGTGCCCTGCGGTATTGACACTTGAGGGGCGCGACTACTGACAGATGAGGGGCGCG
ATCCTTGACACTTGAGGGGCAGAGTGCTGACAGATGAGGGGCGCACCTATTGACATTTGAGGGGCTGTCC
ACAGGCAGAAAATCCAGCATTTGCAAGGGTTTCCGCCCGTTTTTCGGCCACCGCTAACCTGTCTTTTAAC
CTGCTTTTAAACCAATATTTATAAACCTTGTTTTTAACCAGGGCTGCGCCCTGTGCGCGTGACCGCGCAC
GCCGAAGGGGGGTGCCCCCCCTTCTCGAACCCTCCCGGTCGAGTCATGGTCTAGCATGGATCTCGGGGAC
GTCACCCATAATACCCATAATAGCTGTTTGCCAGTACTTTGATCCCGAGGGGAACCCTGTGGTTGGCATG
CACATACAAATGGACGAACGGATAAACCTTTTCACGCCCTTTTAAATATCCGATTATTCTAATAAACGCT
CTTTTCTCTTAGGTTTACCCGCCAATATATCCTGTCAAACACTGATAGTTTAAACTGAAGGCGGGAAACG
ACAATCTGATCCAAGCTCAAGCTGCTCTAGCATTCGCCATTCAGGCTGCGCAACTGTTGGGAAGGGCGAT
CGGTGCGGGCCTCTTCGCTATTACGCCAGCTGGCGAAAGGGGGATGTGCTGCAAGGCGATTAAGTTGGGT
AACGCCAGGGTTTTCCCAGTCACGACGTT
Features (pLannotate 1.2.2; 21 found; start..end, strand, type, name):
    473..577     +  promoter       AmpR promoter: bla
    578..1438    +  CDS            AmpR: β-lactamase; bla; confers resistance to ampicillin, carbenicillin, and related antibiotics
   1587..1662    +  misc_RNA       gRNA scaffold: guide RNA scaffold for the Streptococcus pyogenes CRISPR/Cas9 system
   3128..3147    +  CDS            2xFLAG (fragment): two tandem FLAG® epitope tags
   3203..7303    +  CDS            cas9: CAS9_STRP1 - Also known as csn1 From Streptococcus pyogenes serotype M1.
   7361..7993    +  terminator     E9 terminator: terminator and polyadenylation signal from the pea rbcS-E9 gene
   8030..8052    -  protein_bind   lac operator (fragment): The lac repressor binds to the lac operator to inhibit transcription in E. coli. This inhibition can be relieved by adding lactose or isopropyl-β-D-thiogalactopyranoside (IPTG). lac repressor encoded by lacI
   8056..8086    -  promoter       lac promoter: promoter for the E. coli lac operon
   8101..8122    -  protein_bind   CAP binding site: CAP binding activates transcription in the presence of cAMP. E. coli catabolite activator protein
   8135..8223    -  CDS            lacI (fragment): lac repressor; lacI; The lac repressor binds to the lac operator to inhibit transcription in E. coli. This inhibition can be relieved by adding lactose or isopropyl-β-D-thiogalactopyranoside (IPTG).
   8313..8989    +  promoter       CaMV 35S promoter (enhanced): cauliflower mosaic virus 35S promoter with a duplicated enhancer region
   9057..9849    +  CDS            NeoR/KanR (fragment): aminoglycoside phosphotransferase from Tn5; aph(3')-II (or nptII); confers resistance to neomycin, kanamycin, and G418 (Geneticin®)
   9906..10080   +  polyA_signal   CaMV poly(A) signal: cauliflower mosaic virus polyadenylation signal
  10158..10182   -  misc_feature   LB T-DNA repeat: left border repeat from nopaline C58 T-DNA
  10571..11380   +  CDS            KanR: aminoglycoside phosphotransferase; aph(3')-Ia; confers resistance to kanamycin in bacteria or G418 (Geneticin®) in eukaryotes
  11462..11505   -  terminator     rrnB T1 terminator: Escherichia coli rrnB; transcription terminator T1 from the E. coli rrnB gene
  11637..11664   +  terminator     rrnB T2 terminator: transcription terminator T2 from the E. coli rrnB gene
  11743..12331   +  rep_origin     ori: high-copy-number ColE1/pMB1/pBR322/pUC origin of replication
  12446..13056   +  rep_origin     oriV: origin of replication for the bacterial F plasmid
  13243..13267   -  misc_feature   RB T-DNA repeat: right border repeat from nopaline C58 T-DNA
  13333..18      -  CDS            lacZα (fragment) (across the origin): LacZα fragment of β-galactosidase; lacZ fragment
