[The description below was written by a language model from this plasmid's Addgene catalogue record and pLannotate feature annotations shown in this document.]
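Description:
pG3K-U6EC1 is a plant CRISPR/Cas9 binary vector of about 13.5 kb built on the pGreen3 backbone and intended for Agrobacterium-mediated T-DNA delivery. It comes from work on a ternary vector system for CRISPR/Cas delivery in maize. Outside the T-DNA borders, the backbone carries a bacterial kanamycin resistance gene (aph(3')-Ia), rrnB terminators, a high-copy ColE1/pUC-type origin for propagation in E. coli, and a second element annotated as oriV. The automated annotation attributes that element to the F plasmid, although in a pGreen-type vector it presumably serves as the Agrobacterium replication origin; the record does not clarify this. The plasmid is listed as high copy and is selected on both ampicillin and kanamycin.

Between the nopaline-type right and left border repeats lie three functional units. The first is the guide RNA module. According to the catalogue, a U6 promoter drives the gRNA, and the feature table shows a complete AmpR cassette (bla promoter and coding sequence) immediately upstream of the Streptococcus pyogenes gRNA scaffold. This position suggests that the ampicillin marker is a placeholder replaced when a target spacer or gRNA array is cloned in, but the record does not state this and the cloning sites are listed as unknown. The second unit is a FLAG-tagged Cas9 (zCas9), which the catalogue says is driven by an EC1 promoter, and it ends with the pea rbcS-E9 terminator. Neither the U6 nor the EC1 promoter is picked up in the feature tables. The third unit is a plant selectable marker, nptII, under the enhanced CaMV 35S promoter with the CaMV poly(A) signal, giving kanamycin/G418 selection of transformants. Residual lacZα, lac promoter/operator and lacI fragments are cloning remnants. The depositor and sequencing-derived records show the same features and differ by one nucleotide in length.
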