Addgene plasmid #134757: pG3K-U6EC1
Purpose: pGreen3 CRISPR/Cas9
Depositing lab: Qi-Jun Chen. Depositing organization: China Agricultural University. Publication: A Novel Ternary Vector System United with Morphogenic Genes Enhances CRISPR/Cas Delivery in Maize. Zhang Q, Zhang Y, Lu MH, Chai YP, Jiang YY, Zhou Y, Wang XC, Chen QJ. Plant Physiol. 2019 Sep 26. pii: pp.19.00767. doi: 10.1104/pp.19.00767. PubMed 31558579.
Backbone
  Vector backbone: pGreen3
  Vector type: CRISPR
Growth in bacteria
  Bacterial resistance: Ampicillin and Kanamycin, 100 & 50 μg/mL
  Growth temperature: 37°C
  Growth strain: DH5alpha
  Copy number: High Copy
Gene/Insert
  Gene/Insert name: CRISPR/Cas9
  gRNA/shRNA sequence: scaffold gttttagagctagaaatagcaagttaaaataaggctagtccgttatcaacttgaaaaagtggcaccgagtcggtgc
  Species: Synthetic
  Promoter: gRNA-U6, zCas9-EC1
  Cloning method: Restriction Enzyme; 5′ cloning site Unknown (unknown if destroyed)
Terms and licenses: Academic/Nonprofit Terms; Industry Terms: Not Available to Industry
How to cite: pG3K-U6EC1 was a gift from Qi-Jun Chen (Addgene plasmid # 134757 ; http://n2t.net/addgene:134757 ; RRID:Addgene_134757)
